Addgene plasmid #48322: pET His6 Thioredoxin TEV co-transformation cloning vector (13K-T)
Purpose: (Empty Backbone)
Depositing lab: Scott Gradia. Depositing organization: University of California, Berkeley.
Backbone
  Vector backbone: pET
  Backbone size (bp): 3912
  Vector type: Bacterial Expression
  Tag / fusion protein: His6 (N terminal on backbone); Thioredoxin (N terminal on backbone)
Growth in bacteria
  Bacterial resistance: Kanamycin, 50 μg/mL
  Growth temperature: 37°C
  Growth strain: XL1 Blue
  Copy number: Low Copy
Gene/Insert
  Gene/Insert name: None
Terms and licenses: Academic/Nonprofit Terms; Industry Terms: Not Available to Industry
Depositor comments: This plasmid is an empty vector to be used with a LIC cloning protocol. It has a TEV cleavable His6-Thioredoxin fusion tag on the N-terminus and a Kan resistance. To clone into this vector, add LIC fusion tags to the 5' end of your PCR primers. Forward - 5'TACTTCCAATCCAATGCA3' Reverse - 5'TTATCCACTTCCAATGTTATTA3' Linearize the plasmid with SspI and gel purify. When digesting the DNA with T4 polymerase for LIC, use dCTP for insert and dGTP for vector. The 13-series vectors were designed to enable rapid cloning for a co-expression system. Vectors are based on Novagen's Duet system. Each gene is expressed on its own vector, which has been optimized so that each gene expresses at approximately equal levels. The 13-series vectors are all compatible with 2-series transfer vectors, so if cotransformation fails, there is a readily available backup in polycistronic expression. 13S CDF origin SpecR13K ColA origin KanR2-series transfer ColE1 origin AmpR13S vectors must be cotransformed with a 2-series vector for optimal expression (that is, the presence of an empty 2A-T vector enhances expression of a gene in 13S). For triple expressions, the proteins all seem to express at approximately equal levels. Genes in the CDF vector consistently express at very slightly lower levels, so if you're trying to pull down stoichiometric complexes, it's probably best to put His6-fusion protein in this vector. More information on this vector can be found through http://qb3.berkeley.edu/qb3/macrolab/
How to cite: pET His6 Thioredoxin TEV co-transformation cloning vector (13K-T) was a gift from Scott Gradia (Addgene plasmid # 48322 ; http://n2t.net/addgene:48322 ; RRID:Addgene_48322)
