[The description below was written by a language model from this plasmid's Addgene catalogue record and pLannotate feature annotations shown in this document.]
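Description:
pET His6 Thioredoxin TEV co-transformation cloning vector (13K-T) is an empty 3,912 bp bacterial expression backbone of the pET family, designed to accept inserts by ligation-independent cloning (LIC). It replicates from a ColA origin, recorded as low copy, and is selected with kanamycin through an aminoglycoside phosphotransferase gene driven by a bla-type promoter. The ColA origin is compatible with other replicons, which is the basis of the design. The 13-series is modelled on the Duet system, so that each gene of a complex sits on its own plasmid and several plasmids are co-transformed into one E. coli cell. According to the depositor, 13K vectors (ColA, kanamycin) can be combined with 13S vectors (CDF origin, spectinomycin) and 2-series transfer vectors (ColE1, ampicillin). Expression levels are described as roughly equal across the vectors. Compatibility with the 2-series also allows a fallback to polycistronic expression.

The expression cassette consists of a T7 promoter, the phage T7 gene 10 ribosome binding site, an N-terminal 6xHis tag, E. coli thioredoxin (TrxA) and a TEV protease recognition site, followed downstream by a T7 terminator. A gene cloned at the LIC site, which is opened by SspI digestion, is therefore produced as a His6-thioredoxin fusion. The fusion can be affinity purified, thioredoxin commonly aids solubility, and TEV cleavage removes the tag. A lacI gene with its own promoter supplies lac repressor, consistent with IPTG-inducible expression in hosts that provide T7 RNA polymerase, although no lac operator is annotated in the feature table. The short TcR, SET1 and extra AmpR promoter fragments in the table appear to be backbone remnants or partial annotation matches rather than functional elements. The record lists no insert.
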