Features (pLannotate 1.2.2; 16 found; start..end, strand, type, name):
     10..1092    -  CDS            lacI: lac repressor; lacI; The lac repressor binds to the lac operator to inhibit transcription in E. coli. This inhibition can be relieved by adding lactose or isopropyl-β-D-thiogalactopyranoside (IPTG).
   1093..1170    -  promoter       lacI promoter: lacI
   1178..1213    -  CDS            TcR (fragment): tetracycline efflux protein; tet; confers resistance to tetracycline
   1216..1234    +  promoter       T7 promoter: promoter for bacteriophage T7 RNA polymerase
   1323..1345    +  RBS            RBS: efficient ribosome binding site from bacteriophage T7 gene 10 (Olins and Rangwala, 1989)
   1365..1382    +  CDS            6xHis: 6xHis affinity tag
   1392..1718    +  CDS            TrxA: E. coli thioredoxin; trxA
   1728..1744    +  CDS            TEV site (fragment): tobacco etch virus (TEV) protease recognition and cleavage site
   1830..1879    +  CDS            SET1 (fragment): solubility-enhancement tag derived from T7 phage gene 10B
   1887..1934    +  terminator     T7 terminator: transcription terminator for bacteriophage T7 RNA polymerase
   2098..2155    +  promoter       AmpR promoter (fragment): bla
   2164..2979    -  CDS            KanR: aminoglycoside phosphotransferase; aph(3')-Ia; confers resistance to kanamycin in bacteria or G418 (Geneticin®) in eukaryotes
   2980..3071    -  promoter       AmpR promoter: bla
   3089..3724    -  rep_origin     ColA ori: Plasmids containing the ColA origin of replication can be propagated in E. coli cells that contain additional plasmids with compatible origins.
   3809..3873    -  CDS            TcR (fragment): tetracycline efflux protein; tet; confers resistance to tetracycline
   3888..3909    -  protein_bind   CAP binding site: CAP binding activates transcription in the presence of cAMP. E. coli catabolite activator protein
>Addgene plasmid #48322 | pET His6 Thioredoxin TEV co-transformation cloning vector (13K-T) | depositor full sequence | sequence record 69804 | Full Sequence
GCGTTGCGCTCACTGCCCGCTTTCCAGTCGGGAAACCTGTCGTGCCAGCTGCATTAATGAATCGGCCAAC
GCGCGGGGAGAGGCGGTTTGCGTATTGGGCGCCAGGGTGGTTTTTCTTTTCACCAGTGAGACGGGCAACA
GCTGATTGCCCTTCACCGCCTGGCCCTGAGAGAGTTGCAGCAAGCGGTCCACGCTGGTTTGCCCCAGCAG
GCGAAAATCCTGTTTGATGGTGGTTAACGGCGGGATATAACATGAGCTGTCTTCGGTATCGTCGTATCCC
ACTACCGAGATGTCCGCACCAACGCGCAGCCCGGACTCGGTAATGGCGCGCATTGCGCCCAGCGCCATCT
GATCGTTGGCAACCAGCATCGCAGTGGGAACGATGCCCTCATTCAGCATTTGCATGGTTTGTTGAAAACC
GGACATGGCACTCCAGTCGCCTTCCCGTTCCGCTATCGGCTGAATTTGATTGCGAGTGAGATATTTATGC
CAGCCAGCCAGACGCAGACGCGCCGAGACAGAACTTAATGGGCCCGCTAACAGCGCGATTTGCTGGTGAC
CCAATGCGACCAGATGCTCCACGCCCAGTCGCGTACCGTCTTCATGGGAGAAAATAATACTGTTGATGGG
TGTCTGGTCAGAGACATCAAGAAATAACGCCGGAACATTAGTGCAGGCAGCTTCCACAGCAATGGCATCC
TGGTCATCCAGCGGATAGTTAATGATCAGCCCACTGACGCGTTGCGCGAGAAGATTGTGCACCGCCGCTT
TACAGGCTTCGACGCCGCTTCGTTCTACCATCGACACCACCACGCTGGCACCCAGTTGATCGGCGCGAGA
TTTAATCGCCGCGACAATTTGCGACGGCGCGTGCAGGGCCAGACTGGAGGTGGCAACGCCAATCAGCAAC
GACTGTTTGCCCGCCAGTTGTTGTGCCACGCGGTTGGGAATGTAATTCAGCTCCGCCATCGCCGCTTCCA
CTTTTTCCCGCGTTTTCGCAGAAACGTGGCTGGCCTGGTTCACCACGCGGGAAACGGTCTGATAAGAGAC
ACCGGCATACTCTGCGACATCGTATAACGTTACTGGTTTCACATTCACCACCCTGAATTGACTCTCTTCC
GGGCGCTATCATGCCATACCGCGAAAGGTTTTGCGCCATTCGATGGTGTCCGGGATCTCGACGCTCTCCC
TTATGCGACTCCTGCATTAGGAAATTAATACGACTCACTATAGGGAGACCACAACGGTTTCCCTCTAGTG
CCGGCTCCGGAGAGCTCTTTAATTAAGCGGCCGCCCTGCAGGACTCGAGTTCTAGAAATAATTTTGTTTA
ACTTTAAGAAGGAGATATACATATGAAATCTTCTCACCATCACCATCACCATGGTTCTTCTATGAGCGAT
AAAATTATTCACCTGACTGACGACAGTTTTGACACGGATGTACTCAAAGCGGACGGGGCGATCCTCGTCG
ATTTCTGGGCAGAGTGGTGCGGTCCGTGCAAAATGATCGCCCCGATTCTGGATGAAATCGCTGACGAATA
TCAGGGCAAACTGACCGTTGCAAAACTGAACATCGATCAAAACCCTGGCACTGCGCCGAAATATGGCATC
CGTGGTATCCCGACTCTGCTGCTGTTCAAAAACGGTGAAGTGGCGGCAACCAAAGTGGGTGCACTGTCTA
AAGGTCAGTTGAAAGAGTTCCTCGACGCTAACCTGGCCGGGATCGAGGAAAACCTGTACTTCCAATCCAA
TATTGGAAGTGGATAACGGATCCGCGATCGCGGCGCGCCACCTGGTGGCCGGCCGGTACCACGCGTGCGC
GCTGATCCGGCTGCTAACAAAGCCCGAAAGGAAGCTGAGTTGGCTGCTGCCACCGCTGAGCAATAACTAG
CATAACCCCTTGGGGCCTCTAAACGGGTCTTGAGGGGTTTTTTGCTGAAACCTCAGGCATTTGAGAAGCA
CACGGTCACACTGCTTCCGGTAGTCAATAAACCGGTAAACCAGCAATAGACATAAGCGGCTATTTAACGA
CCCTGCCCTGAACCGACGACAAGCTGACGACCGGGTCTCCGCAAGTGGCACTTTTCGGGGAAATGTGCGC
GGAACCCCTATTTGTTTATTTTTCTAAATACATTCAAATATGTATCCGCTCATGAATTAATTCTTAGAAA
AACTCATCGAGCATCAAATGAAACTGCAATTTATTCATATCAGGATTATCAATACCATATTTTTGAAAAA
GCCGTTTCTGTAATGAAGGAGAAAACTCACCGAGGCAGTTCCATAGGATGGCAAGATCCTGGTATCGGTC
TGCGATTCCGACTCGTCCAACATCAATACAACCTATTAATTTCCCCTCGTCAAAAATAAGGTTATCAAGT
GAGAAATCACCATGAGTGACGACTGAATCCGGTGAGAATGGCAAAAGTTTATGCATTTCTTTCCAGACTT
GTTCAACAGGCCAGCCATTACGCTCGTCATCAAAATCACTCGCATCAACCAAACCGTTATTCATTCGTGA
TTGCGCCTGAGCGAGACGAAATACGCGGTCGCTGTTAAAAGGACAATTACAAACAGGAATCGAATGCAAC
CGGCGCAGGAACACTGCCAGCGCATCAACTATATTTTCACCTGAATCAGGATATTCTTCTAATACCTGGA
ATGCTGTTTTCCCGGGGATCGCAGTGGTGAGTAACCATGCATCATCAGGAGTACGGATAAAATGCTTGAT
GGTCGGAAGAGGCATAAATTCCGTCAGCCAGTTTAGTCTGACCATCTCATCTGTAACATCATTGGCAACG
CTACCTTTGCCATGTTTCAGAAACAACTCTGGCGCATCGGGCTTCCCATACAATCGATAGATTGTCGCAC
CTGATTGCCCGACATTATCGCGAGCCCATTTATACCCATATAAATCAGCATCCATGTTGGAATTTAATCG
CGGCCTAGAGCAAGACGTTTCCCGTTGAATATGGCTCATACTCTTCCTTTTTCATTATTATTGAAGCATT
TATCAGGGTTATTGTCTCATGAGCGGATACATATTTGAATGTATTTAGAAAAATAAACAAATAGGCATGC
TAGCGCAGAAACGTCCTAGAAGATGCCAGGAGGATACTTAGCAGAGAGACAATAAGGCCGGAGCGAAGCC
GTTTTTCCATAGGCTCCGCCCCCCTGACGAACATCACGAAATCTGACGCTCAAATCAGTGGTGGCGAAAC
CCGACAGGACTATAAAGATACCAGGCGTTTCCCCCTGATGGCTCCCTCTTGCGCTCTCCTGTTCCCGTCC
TGCGGCGTCCGTGTTGTGGTGGAGGCTTTACCCAAATCACCACGTCCCGTTCCGTGTAGACAGTTCGCTC
CAAGCTGGGCTGTGTGCAAGAACCCCCCGTTCAGCCCGACTGCTGCGCCTTATCCGGTAACTATCATCTT
GAGTCCAACCCGGAAAGACACGACAAAACGCCACTGGCAGCAGCCATTGGTAACTGAGAATTAGTGGATT
TAGTTATCGAGAGTCTTGAAGTGGTGGCCTAACAGAGGCTACACTGAAAGGACAGTATTTGGTATCTGCG
CTCCACTAAAGCCAGTTACCAGGTTAAGCAGTTCCCCAACTGACTTAACCTTCGATCAAACCGCCTCCCC
AGGCGGTTTTTTCGTTTACAGAGCAGGAGATTACGACGATCGTAAAAGGATCTCAAGAAGATCCTTTACG
GATTCCCGACACCATCACTCTTGATTTCAGTGCAATTTATCTCTTCAAATGTAGCACCTGAAGTCAGCCC
CATACGATATAAGTTGTAATTCTCATGTTAGTCATGCCCCGCGCCCACCGGAAGGAGCTGACTGGGTTGA
AGGCTCTCAAGGGCATCGGTCGAGATCCCGGTGCCTAATGAGTGAGCTAACTTACATTAATT
