>Addgene plasmid #48322 | pET His6 Thioredoxin TEV co-transformation cloning vector (13K-T) | addgene partial sequence | sequence record 71749 | LacI-R 5'-GGCATACTCTGCGACATCGT-3'
CATTCACCACCCTGAATTGACTCTCTTCCGGGCGCTATCATGCCATACCGCGAAAGGTTTTGCGCCATTC
GATGGTGTCCGGGATCTCGACGCTCTCCCTTATGCGACTCCTGCATTAGGAAATTAATACGACTCACTAT
AGGGAGACCACAACGGTTTCCCTCTAGTGCCGGCTCCGGAGAGCTCTTTAATTAAGCGGCCGCCCTGCAG
GACTCGAGTTCTAGAAATAATTTTGTTTAACTTTAAGAAGGAGATATACATATGAAATCTTCTCACCATC
ACCATCACCATGGTTCTTCTATGAGCGATAAAATTATTCACCTGACTGACGACAGTTTTGACACGGATGT
ACTCAAAGCGGACGGGGCGATCCTCGTCGATTTCTGGGCAGAGTGGTGCGGTCCGTGCAAAATGATCGCC
CCGATTCTGGATGAAATCGCTGACGAATATCAGGGCAAACTGACCGTTGCAAAACTGAACATCGATCAAA
ACCCTGGCACTGCGCCGAAATATGGCATCCGTGGTATCCCGACTCTGCTGCTGTTCAAAAACGGTGAAGT
GGCGGCAACCAAAGTGGGTGCACTGTCTAAAGGTCAGTTGAAAGAGTTCCTCGACGCTAACCTGGCCGGG
ATCGAGGAAAACCTGTACTTCCAATCCAATATTGGAAGTGGATAACGGATCCGCGATCGCGGCGCGCCAC
CTGGTGGCCGGCCGGTACCACGCGTGCGCGCTGATCCGGCTGCTAACAAAGCCCGAAAGGAAGCTGAGTT
GGCTGCTGCCACCGCTGAGCAATAACTAGCATAACCCCTTGGGGCCTCTAAACGGGTCTTGAGGGGTTTT
TTGCTGAAACCTCAGGCATTTGAGAAGCACACGGTCACACTGCTTCCGGTAGTCAATAAACCGGTAAACC
AGCAATAGACATAAGCGGCTATTTAACGACCCTGCCCTGAACCGACGACAAGCTGACGACCGGGTCTCC
